>Addgene plasmid #42063 | sugarless cDNA | addgene partial sequence | sequence record 59377 | T7 5'-TAATACGACTCACTATAGGG-3'
GAGTGGCGGATCGATAGGGGAATAGGAATATGAATACAAATACGGTTCGAGGGTTTCCCTTGCGGGTGTG
CCTAGTTGAATACTTTAACTATTTAGAAACACATTCGTTAGTTTGGGTCGATATGGGGAAAGCTACATAA
TATTATATTGTCTGATCAAAAATAGTTACTACGTTTTATAACTTTGTGGTTAATCAATCATTGCCTTATG
TTGTTCAAATAAGTAATTCGCTTTCTAGTTATATACAGAAATGTTTTAAAAGCTTATATCCTTTAGAAAC
TAATATACAAAATGCAAGAATTCAACTTTACTTTTCACTTAAAACTGACAGAGTCCTCTGATGATTTGAA
ACGATTCTATTCTCCTAAACATGATTCAACTTAAGCTTAATCGACCCAATCTAACATACACTCAGCTACA
GAAAAGAATACGGATATTTACAGTTTAGTCTCGCAAATACTGGAAATTTCGCCAACTTTAAGTGTAAATG
CCACCACCTCCGCCGCCCGACGCGCCTAAAGCTGCGGCACAATGCCCCACGAGCGGAGCAGTCCGGTGCG
CTGGTACTTCTTGCCGATGGTCTGGACGTGGAAGCCGATCTGCTGCAGGCGCT
