[The description below was written by a language model from this plasmid's Addgene catalogue record.]
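Description:
sugarless cDNA is a bacterial plasmid carrying a cDNA of the Drosophila melanogaster gene sugarless (sgl, CG10072) in the pNB40 backbone, which the record lists at about 7.2 kb without the insert. It is propagated in E. coli under ampicillin selection. The copy number is recorded as unknown, and the origin of replication is not stated. The insert was introduced by restriction enzyme cloning, but the 5′ and 3′ cloning sites are not recorded, and neither the insert size nor whether the cDNA is full length is given. A T7 primer is listed for sequencing from the 5′ end, which implies a T7 promoter site flanking the insert. The record does not otherwise describe promoters, tags, reporters or other regulatory elements, and no feature table is available to confirm the plasmid's layout.

The gene's listed synonyms (UDP-GlcDH, UDPGDH) identify sgl as encoding UDP-glucose dehydrogenase, an enzyme that produces UDP-glucuronate, a precursor for glycosaminoglycan and proteoglycan synthesis. The associated publication describes sugarless as a gene that modulates Wingless signaling and encodes an enzyme involved in polysaccharide biosynthesis. No expression context in fly or other eukaryotic cells is indicated, so the plasmid is best regarded as a cDNA clone. In that role it could serve as a source of sgl sequence for subcloning into expression or transgenesis vectors, for sequence analysis, or as a template for making probes. The record does not itself state an intended use.
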