Addgene plasmid #42063: sugarless cDNA
Depositing lab: Norbert Perrimon. Depositing organization: Harvard Medical School. Publication: The Drosophila sugarless gene modulates Wingless signaling and encodes an enzyme involved in polysaccharide biosynthesis. Hacker U, Lin X, Perrimon N. Development. 1997 Sep;124(18):3565-73. PubMed 9342049.
Backbone
  Vector backbone: pNB40
  Backbone size w/o insert (bp): 7200
Growth in bacteria
  Bacterial resistance: Ampicillin, 100 μg/mL
  Growth temperature: 37°C
  Growth strain: DH5alpha
  Copy number: Unknown
Gene/Insert
  Gene/Insert name: sugarless (alt name: sgl)
  Species: D. melanogaster (fly)
  Entrez Gene: sgl (a.k.a. Dmel_CG10072, 8310, BG01214, CG10072, Dmel\CG10072, UDP-GlcDH, UDPGDH, XIII, kiwi, l(3)05007, l(3)08310, l(3)10503, l(3)65CEd, l(3)SG9, ska, sl)
  Cloning method: Restriction Enzyme; 5′ cloning site unknown (unknown if destroyed); 3′ cloning site unknown (unknown if destroyed)
  Sequencing primers: 5′ T7
Terms and licenses: Academic/Nonprofit Terms; Industry Terms: Not Available to Industry
How to cite: sugarless cDNA was a gift from Norbert Perrimon (Addgene plasmid # 42063 ; http://n2t.net/addgene:42063 ; RRID:Addgene_42063)
